Addgene plasmid #107069: pMAL-SsoPCNA3
Purpose: Expresses S. solfataricus PCNA3 fused to MBP in E. coli
Depositing lab: Teruyuki Nagamune. Depositing organization: The University of Tokyo. Publication: Three proliferating cell nuclear antigen homologues from Metallosphaera sedula form a head-to-tail heterotrimer. Iwata F, Hirakawa H, Nagamune T. Sci Rep. 2016 May 27;6:26588. doi: 10.1038/srep26588. PubMed 27228945.
Backbone
  Vector backbone: pMAL-c5E
  Backbone manufacturer: New England Biolabs
  Backbone size w/o insert (bp): 5670
  Total vector size (bp): 6520
  Vector type: Bacterial Expression
Growth in bacteria
  Bacterial resistance: Ampicillin, 100 μg/mL
  Growth temperature: 37°C
  Growth strain: DH5alpha
  Growth instructions: Supplement with 1% glucose is recommended to suppress leaky expression.
  Copy number: Low Copy
Gene/Insert
  Gene/Insert name: S. solfataricus PCNA3 (alt name: SsoPCNA3)
  Species: Synthetic; Sulfolobus solfataricus P2
  Promoter: tac promoter
  Tag / fusion protein: MBP (N terminal on backbone); 6xHis-thrombin cleavage site (N terminal on insert)
  Cloning method: Restriction Enzyme; 5′ cloning site NcoI (not destroyed); 3′ cloning site BamHI (not destroyed)
  Sequencing primers: 5′ MBP-F; 3′ TGTCCTACTCAGGAGAGCGTTCAC
Terms and licenses: Academic/Nonprofit Terms; Industry Terms: Not Available to Industry
How to cite: pMAL-SsoPCNA3 was a gift from Teruyuki Nagamune (Addgene plasmid # 107069 ; http://n2t.net/addgene:107069 ; RRID:Addgene_107069)
