[The description below was written by a language model from this plasmid's Addgene catalogue record and pLannotate feature annotations shown in this document.]
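Description:
pMAL-SsoPCNA3 is a bacterial expression plasmid built on the pMAL-c5E backbone for producing PCNA3 of Sulfolobus (Saccharolobus) solfataricus P2 as a maltose-binding protein fusion in E. coli. The plasmid is about 6.5 kb, carries the β-lactamase gene for ampicillin selection, and replicates from a ColE1/pMB1-type origin. The feature annotation labels this origin generically as high copy. However, the backbone also retains the rop gene and bom fragments from pBR322, which fits the catalogue listing of the plasmid as low copy.

Expression is driven by the tac promoter, a strong trp/lac hybrid, followed by a lac operator. The plasmid also encodes the lac repressor under the lacIq promoter, so transcription stays repressed until IPTG is added. The record nevertheless notes some leaky expression. The MBP coding sequence lacks a signal peptide, so the fusion protein stays in the cytosol. Between MBP and the insert, the catalogue describes a 6xHis tag and a thrombin cleavage site. The annotation also detects a TEV protease site just downstream of the thrombin site, which the catalogue entry does not mention. The synthetic PCNA3 gene, cloned between NcoI and BamHI, follows these elements, and transcription ends at the rrnB T1 and T2 terminators.

PCNA3 is one of three sliding clamp subunits that form the archaeal heterotrimeric PCNA ring, which tethers DNA polymerase and other processing enzymes to DNA. This design allows the protein to be purified through the MBP or His tag, and the fusion partner can then be removed with a protease. That suits biochemical studies of PCNA subunit assembly, in line with the associated work on archaeal PCNA heterotrimers.
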