Features (pLannotate 1.2.2; 20 found; start..end, strand, type, name):
      3..80      +  promoter       lacIq promoter: lacI (mutant); In the lacIq allele, a single base change in the promoter boosts expression of the lacI gene about 10-fold.
     81..1163    +  CDS            lacI: lac repressor; lacI; The lac repressor binds to the lac operator to inhibit transcription in E. coli. This inhibition can be relieved by adding lactose or isopropyl-β-D-thiogalactopyranoside (IPTG).
   1176..1197    +  protein_bind   CAP binding site: CAP binding activates transcription in the presence of cAMP. E. coli catabolite activator protein
   1216..1233    +  promoter       tet promoter (fragment): E. coli promoter for tetracycline efflux protein gene
   1406..1434    +  promoter       tac promoter: strong E. coli promoter; hybrid between the trp and lac UV5 promoters
   1442..1458    +  protein_bind   lac operator: The lac repressor binds to the lac operator to inhibit transcription in E. coli. This inhibition can be relieved by adding lactose or isopropyl-β-D-thiogalactopyranoside (IPTG). lac repressor encoded by lacI
   1528..2628    +  CDS            MBP: maltose binding protein from E. coli; malE (mutated); This version of the gene does not encode a signal sequence, so MBP will remain in the cytosol.
   2719..2735    +  CDS            capTEV™ (fragment): composite tag for in vivo biotinylation, TEV protease cleavage, and 6xHis tagging
   2746..2763    +  CDS            thrombin site: thrombin recognition and cleavage site
   2770..2790    +  CDS            TEV site: tobacco etch virus (TEV) protease recognition and cleavage site
   2839..3570    +  CDS            pcn3: PCNA3_SACS2 - Also known as pcnA-1. Experimental evidence at protein level: Swiss-Prot protein existence level 1. One of the sliding clamp subunits that acts as a moving platform for DNA processing. Responsible for tethering the catalytic subunit of DNA polymerase to DNA during high-speed replication. DNA polymerase I, DNA ligase and the flap endonuclease may be constitutively associated with the PCNA heterotrimer forming a scanning complex able to couple DNA synthesis and Okazaki fragment maturation. Heterotrimer stimulates the Holliday junction resolvase Hjc. From Saccharolobus solfataricus
   3609..3695    +  terminator     rrnB T1 terminator: Escherichia coli rrnB; transcription terminator T1 from the E. coli rrnB gene
   3787..3814    +  terminator     rrnB T2 terminator: transcription terminator T2 from the E. coli rrnB gene
   3861..3932    +  promoter       AmpR promoter: bla
   3933..4793    +  CDS            AmpR: β-lactamase; bla; confers resistance to ampicillin, carbenicillin, and related antibiotics
   4881..5469    +  rep_origin     ori: high-copy-number ColE1/pMB1/pBR322/pUC origin of replication
   5655..5707    -  misc_feature   bom (fragment): basis of mobility region from pBR322
   5718..5737    -  misc_feature   bom (fragment): basis of mobility region from pBR322
   5839..6030    -  CDS            rop: Rop protein, which maintains plasmids at low copy number; rop
   6047..6427    +  CDS            YPB1_ECOLX: Protein predicted: Swiss-Prot protein existence level 4. From Escherichia coli.
>Addgene plasmid #107069 | pMAL-SsoPCNA3 | addgene full sequence | sequence record 204665 | Addgene NGS Result
CCGACACCATCGAATGGTGCAAAACCTTTCGCGGTATGGCATGATAGCGCCCGGAAGAGAGTCAATTCAG
GGTGGTGAATGTGAAACCAGTAACGTTATACGATGTCGCAGAGTATGCCGGTGTCTCTTATCAGACCGTT
TCCCGCGTGGTGAACCAGGCCAGCCACGTTTCTGCGAAAACGCGGGAAAAAGTGGAAGCGGCGATGGCGG
AGCTGAATTACATTCCCAACCGCGTGGCACAACAACTGGCGGGCAAACAGTCGTTGCTGATTGGCGTTGC
CACCTCCAGTCTGGCCCTGCACGCGCCGTCGCAAATTGTCGCGGCGATTAAATCTCGCGCCGATCAACTG
GGTGCCAGCGTGGTGGTGTCGATGGTAGAACGAAGCGGCGTCGAAGCCTGTAAAGCGGCGGTGCACAATC
TTCTCGCGCAACGCGTCAGTGGGCTGATCATTAACTATCCGCTGGATGACCAGGATGCCATTGCTGTGGA
AGCTGCCTGCACTAATGTTCCGGCGTTATTTCTTGATGTCTCTGACCAGACACCCATCAACAGTATTATT
TTCTCCCATGAAGACGGTACGCGACTGGGCGTGGAGCATCTGGTCGCATTGGGTCACCAGCAAATCGCGC
TGTTAGCGGGCCCATTAAGTTCTGTCTCGGCGCGTCTGCGTCTGGCTGGCTGGCATAAATATCTCACTCG
CAATCAAATTCAGCCGATAGCGGAACGGGAAGGCGACTGGAGTGCCATGTCCGGTTTTCAACAAACCATG
CAAATGCTGAATGAGGGCATCGTTCCCACTGCGATGCTGGTTGCCAACGATCAGATGGCGCTGGGCGCAA
TGCGCGCCATTACCGAGTCCGGGCTGCGCGTTGGTGCGGATATTTCGGTAGTGGGATACGACGATACCGA
AGACAGCTCATGTTATATCCCGCCGTTAACCACCATCAAACAGGATTTTCGCCTGCTGGGGCAAACCAGC
GTGGACCGCTTGCTGCAACTCTCTCAGGGCCAGGCGGTGAAGGGCAATCAGCTGTTGCCCGTCTCACTGG
TGAAAAGAAAAACCACCCTGGCGCCCAATACACAAACCGCCTCTCCCCGCGCGTTGGCCGATTCATTAAT
GCAGCTGGCACGACAGGTTTCCCGACTGGAAAGCGGGCAGTGAGCGCAACGCAATTAATGTAAGTTAGCT
CACTCATTAGGCACAATTCTCATGTTTGACAGCTTATCATCGACTGCACGGTGCACCAATGCTTCTGGCG
TCAGGCAGCCATCGGAAGCTGTGGTATGGCTGTGCAGGTCGTAAATCACTGCATAATTCGTGTCGCTCAA
GGCGCACTCCCGTTCTGGATAATGTTTTTTGCGCCGACATCATAACGGTTCTGGCAAATATTCTGAAATG
AGCTGTTGACAATTAATCATCGGCTCGTATAATGTGTGGAATTGTGAGCGGATAACAATTTCACACAGGA
AACAGCCAGTCCGTTTAGGTGTTTTCACGAGCAATTGACCAACAAGGACCATAGATTATGAAAATCGAAG
AAGGTAAACTGGTAATCTGGATTAACGGCGATAAAGGCTATAACGGTCTCGCTGAAGTCGGTAAGAAATT
CGAGAAAGATACCGGAATTAAAGTCACCGTTGAGCATCCGGATAAACTGGAAGAGAAATTCCCACAGGTT
GCGGCAACTGGCGATGGCCCTGACATTATCTTCTGGGCACACGACCGCTTTGGTGGCTACGCTCAATCTG
GCCTGTTGGCTGAAATCACCCCGGACAAAGCGTTCCAGGACAAGCTGTATCCGTTTACCTGGGATGCCGT
ACGTTACAACGGCAAGCTGATTGCTTACCCGATCGCTGTTGAAGCGTTATCGCTGATTTATAACAAAGAT
CTGCTGCCGAACCCGCCAAAAACCTGGGAAGAGATCCCGGCGCTGGATAAAGAACTGAAAGCGAAAGGTA
AGAGCGCGCTGATGTTCAACCTGCAAGAACCGTACTTCACCTGGCCGCTGATTGCTGCTGACGGGGGTTA
TGCGTTCAAGTATGAAAACGGCAAGTACGACATTAAAGACGTGGGCGTGGATAACGCTGGCGCGAAAGCG
GGTCTGACCTTCCTGGTTGACCTGATTAAAAACAAACACATGAATGCAGACACCGATTACTCCATCGCAG
AAGCTGCCTTTAATAAAGGCGAAACAGCGATGACCATCAACGGCCCGTGGGCATGGTCCAACATCGACAC
CAGCAAAGTGAATTATGGTGTAACGGTACTGCCGACCTTCAAGGGTCAACCATCCAAACCGTTCGTTGGC
GTGCTGAGCGCAGGTATTAACGCCGCCAGTCCGAACAAAGAGCTGGCAAAAGAGTTCCTCGAAAACTATC
TGCTGACTGATGAAGGTCTGGAAGCGGTTAATAAAGACAAACCGCTGGGTGCCGTAGCGCTGAAGTCTTA
CGAGGAAGAGTTGGTGAAAGATCCGCGTATTGCCGCCACTATGGAAAACGCCCAGAAAGGTGAAATCATG
CCGAACATCCCGCAGATGTCCGCTTTCTGGTATGCCGTGCGTACTGCGGTGATCAACGCCGCCAGCGGTC
GTCAGACTGTCGATGAAGCCCTGAAAGACGCGCAGACTAATTCGAGCTCGAACAACAACAACAATAACAA
TAACAACAACCTCGGGGATGACGATGACAAGGTACCGCATATGTCCATGGGCAGCAGCCATCATCATCAT
CATCACAGCAGCGGCCTGGTGCCGCGCGGCAGCCATAGCGAAAACCTGTATTTCCAGGGCCATATGATCT
ACCTGAAATCTTTCGAACGTAACATCCGCCTGATCAATATGAAAGTGGTTTACGATGATGTTCGTGTGCT
GAAAGATATTATCCAGGCGCTGGCCCGCCTGGTTGATGAAGCCGTGCTGAAATTCAAACAGGATAGCGTT
GAACTGGTGGCACTGGATCGTGCGCATATTAGCCTGATCTCTGTTAACCTGCCGCGCGAAATGTTCAAAG
AATACGATGTGAACGATGAATTTAAATTCGGTTTCAACACCCAGTACCTGATGAAAATCCTGAAAGTTGC
AAAACGTAAAGAAGCCATTGAAATCGCAAGTGAAAGCCCGGATAGTGTGATTATCAACATTATCGGCAGC
ACCAATCGTGAATTTAACGTTCGCAATCTGGAAGTGTCTGAACAGGAAATTCCGGAAATCAACCTGCAGT
TCGATATTAGTGCGACGATCAGCTCTGATGGTTTTAAAAGTGCCATCAGCGAAGTTTCTACCGTGACGGA
TAATGTGGTTGTGGAAGGTCACGAAGATCGCATTCTGATCAAAGCAGAAGGCGAAAGCGAAGTTGAAGTG
GAATTTTCTAAAGATACCGGCGGTCTGCAGGATCTGGAATTTAGTAAAGAAAGCAAAAATTCTTACAGTG
CGGAATACCTGGATGATGTTCTGTCTCTGACGAAACTGAGTGATTACGTGAAAATCAGCTTCGGCAACCA
GAAACCGCTGCAGCTGTTTTTCAATATGGAAGGCGGTGGCAAAGTTACGTACCTGCTGGCGCCGAAAGTT
TAAGGATCCGAATTCCCTGCAGGTAATTAAATAAGCTTCAAATAAAACGAAAGGCTCAGTCGAAAGACTG
GGCCTTTCGTTTTATCTGTTGTTTGTCGGTGAACGCTCTCCTGAGTAGGACAAATCCGCCGGGAGCGGAT
TTGAACGTTGCGAAGCAACGGCCCGGAGGGTGGCGGGCAGGACGCCCGCCATAAACTGCCAGGCATCAAA
TTAAGCAGAAGGCCATCCTGACGGATGGCCTTTTTGCGTTTCTACAAACTCTTTCGGTCCGTTGTTTATT
TTTCTAAATACATTCAAATATGTATCCGCTCATGAGACAATAACCCTGATAAATGCTTCAATAATATTGA
AAAAGGAAGAGTATGAGTATTCAACATTTCCGTGTCGCCCTTATTCCCTTTTTTGCGGCATTTTGCCTTC
CTGTTTTTGCTCACCCAGAAACGCTGGTGAAAGTAAAAGATGCTGAAGATCAGTTGGGTGCACGAGTGGG
TTACATCGAACTGGATCTCAACAGCGGTAAGATCCTTGAGAGTTTTCGCCCCGAAGAACGTTTCCCAATG
ATGAGCACTTTTAAAGTTCTGCTATGTGGCGCGGTATTATCCCGTGTTGACGCCGGGCAAGAGCAACTCG
GTCGCCGCATACACTATTCTCAGAATGACTTGGTTGAGTACTCACCAGTCACAGAAAAGCATCTTACGGA
TGGCATGACAGTAAGAGAATTATGCAGTGCTGCCATAACCATGAGTGATAACACTGCGGCCAACTTACTT
CTGACAACGATCGGAGGACCGAAGGAGCTAACCGCTTTTTTGCACAACATGGGGGATCATGTAACTCGCC
TTGATCGTTGGGAACCGGAGCTGAATGAAGCCATACCAAACGACGAGCGTGACACCACGATGCCTGTAGC
AATGGCAACAACGTTGCGCAAACTATTAACTGGCGAACTACTTACTCTAGCTTCCCGGCAACAATTAATA
GACTGGATGGAGGCGGATAAAGTTGCAGGACCACTTCTGCGCTCGGCCCTTCCGGCTGGCTGGTTTATTG
CTGATAAATCTGGAGCCGGTGAGCGTGGGTCTCGCGGTATCATTGCAGCACTGGGGCCAGATGGTAAGCC
CTCCCGTATCGTAGTTATCTACACGACGGGGAGTCAGGCAACTATGGATGAACGAAATAGACAGATCGCT
GAGATAGGTGCCTCACTGATTAAGCATTGGTAACTGTCAGACCAAGTTTACTCATATATACTTTAGATTG
ATTTCCTTAGGACTGAGCGTCAACCCCGTAGAAAAGATCAAAGGATCTTCTTGAGATCCTTTTTTTCTGC
GCGTAATCTGCTGCTTGCAAACAAAAAAACCACCGCTACCAGCGGTGGTTTGTTTGCCGGATCAAGAGCT
ACCAACTCTTTTTCCGAAGGTAACTGGCTTCAGCAGAGCGCAGATACCAAATACTGTCCTTCTAGTGTAG
CCGTAGTTAGGCCACCACTTCAAGAACTCTGTAGCACCGCCTACATACCTCGCTCTGCTAATCCTGTTAC
CAGTGGCTGCTGCCAGTGGCGATAAGTCGTGTCTTACCGGGTTGGACTCAAGACGATAGTTACCGGATAA
GGCGCAGCGGTCGGGCTGAACGGGGGGTTCGTGCACACAGCCCAGCTTGGAGCGAACGACCTACACCGAA
CTGAGATACCTACAGCGTGAGCTATGAGAAAGCGCCACGCTTCCCGAAGGGAGAAAGGCGGACAGGTATC
CGGTAAGCGGCAGGGTCGGAACAGGAGAGCGCACGAGGGAGCTTCCAGGGGGAAACGCCTGGTATCTTTA
TAGTCCTGTCGGGTTTCGCCACCTCTGACTTGAGCGTCGATTTTTGTGATGCTCGTCAGGGGGGCGGAGC
CTATGGAAAAACGCCAGCAACGCGGCCTTTTTACGGTTCCTGGCCTTTTGCTGGCCTTTTGCTCACATGT
TCTTTCCTGCGTTATCCCCTGATTCTGTGGATAACCGTATTACCGCCTTTGAGTGAGCTGATACCGCTCG
CCGCAGCCGAACGACCGAGCGCAGCGAGTCAGTGAGCGAGGAAGCGGAAGAGCGCCTGATGCGGTATTTT
CTCCTTACGCATCTGTGCGGTATTTCACACCGCATATAAGGTGCACTGTGACTGGGTCATGGCTGCGCCC
CGACACCCGCCAACACCCGCTGACGCGCCCTGACGGGCTTGTCTGCTCCCGGCATCCGCTTACAGACAAG
CTGTGACCGTCTCCGGGAGCTGCATGTGTCAGAGGTTTTCACCGTCATCACCGAAACGCGCGAGGCAGCT
GCGGTAAAGCTCATCAGCGTGGTCGTGCAGCGATTCACAGATGTCTGCCTGTTCATCCGCGTCCAGCTCG
TTGAGTTTCTCCAGAAGCGTTAATGTCTGGCTTCTGATAAAGCGGGCCATGTTAAGGGCGGTTTTTTCCT
GTTTGGTCACTGATGCCTCCGTGTAAGGGGGATTTCTGTTCATGGGGGTAATGATACCGATGAAACGAGA
GAGGATGCTCACGATACGGGTTACTGATGATGAACATGCCCGGTTACTGGAACGTTGTGAGGGTAAACAA
CTGGCGGTATGGATGCGGCGGGACCAGAGAAAAATCACTCAGGGTCAATGCCAGCGCTTCGTTAATACAG
ATGTAGGTGTTCCACAGGGTAGCCAGCAGCATCCTGCGATGCAGATCCGGAACATAATGGTGCAGGGCGC
TGACTTCCGCGTTTCCAGACTTTACGAAACACGGAAACCGAAGACCATTCATGTTGTTGCTCAGGTCGCA
GACGTTTTGCAGCAGCAGTCGCTTCACGTTCGCTCGCGTATCGGTGATTCATTCTGCTAACCAGTAAGGC
AACCCCGCCAGCCTAGCCGGGTCCTCAACGACAGGAGCACGATCATGCGCACCCGTGGCCAGGACCCAAC
GCTGCCCGAAATT
